>Addgene plasmid #57798 | PA-mCherry-miniSOG-FTR-940 | addgene partial sequence | sequence record 140480 | CMV-F 5'-CGCAAATGGGCGGTAGGCGTG-3'
ACCGTCAGATCCGCTAGCGCTACCGGACTCAGAATCTCGAGCGCCACCATGATGGATCAAGCTAGATCAG
CATTCTCTAACTTGTTTGGTGGAGAACCATTGTCATATACCCGGTTCAGCCTGGCTCGGCAAGTAGATGG
CGATAACAGTCATGTGGAGATGAAACTTGCTGTAGATGAAGAAGAAAATGCTGACAATAACACAAAGGCC
AATGTCACAAAACCAAAAAGGTGTAGTGGAAGTATCTGCTATGGGACTATTGCTGTGATCGTCTTTTTCT
TGATTGGATTTATGATTGGCTACTTGGGCTATTGTAAAGGGGTAGAACCAAAAACTGAGTGTGAGAGACT
GGCAGGAACCGAGTCTCCAGTGAGGGAGGAGCCAGGAGAGGACTTCCCTGCAGCACGTCGCTTATATTGG
GATGACCTGAAGAGAAAGTTGTCGGAGAAACTGGACAGCACAGACTTCACCAGCACCATCAAGCTGCTGA
ATGAAAATTCATATGTCCCTCGTGAGGCTGGATCTCAAAAAGATGAAAATCTTGCGTTGTATGTTGAAAA
TCAATTTCGTGAATTTAAACTCAGCAAAGTCTGGCGTGATCAACATTTTGTTAAGATTCAGGTCAAAGAC
AGCGCTCAAAACTCGGTGATCATAGTTGATAAGAACGGTAGACTTGTTTACCTGGTGGAGAATCCTGGGG
GTTATGTGGCGTATAGTAAGGCTGCAACAGTTACTGGTAAACTGGTCCATGCTAATTT
