>Addgene plasmid #57798 | PA-mCherry-miniSOG-FTR-940 | addgene partial sequence | sequence record 141659 | SV40pA-R 5'-GAAATTTGTGATGCTATTGC-3'
TTAACAACAACAATTGCATTCATTTTATGTTTCAGGTTCAGGGGGAGGTGTGGGAGGTTTTTTAAAGCAA
GTAAAACCTCTACAAATGTGGTATGGCTGATTATGATCTAGAGTCGCGGCCGCTTAGCCGTCCAGCTGCA
CGCCGATGAAGTACTGCAGCTCGCCCTTCTGGTCGCGCATGGGCTGCAGGTGCAGCAGGTTCCAGAACTT
CTTGCCGCTCTTGGTGTAGTTGATCAGCTGCACGGTGATCTCGCGCTGGTCGCGGATGGCGTCGCGGATC
TTCTGCACGGTGGCCTGGTCGGTCTCGGGGCCCTGCAGGAAGCGGCCGTTGCGGCCCAGGATCTCCTCTC
TGCTGTACTCGGTCAGCTCCAGGAAGCCGTCGCTGGCGAAGATGATGGGGTTGTCGGGCAGGCGGGGGTC
GGTGATCACGAAGCTCTTCTCCATGCCGCCCTTGTACAGCTCGTCCATGCCGCCGGTGGAGTGGCGGCCC
TCGGCTCTCTCGTACTGCTCCACGATGGTGTAGTCCTCGTTGTGGCTGGTGATGTCCAGCTTGCGGTTGA
CGTTGTAGGCGCCGGGCAGCTGCACGGGCTTCTTGGCCTTGTAGGTGGTCTTGACCTCAGCGTCGTAGTG
GCCGCCGTCCTTCAGCTTCACTCTGGGCTTGACCTCGCCCTTCAGGGCGCCGTCCTCGGGGTACATCCGC
TCGGAGAGGGCCTCCCAGCCCATGGTCTTCTTCTGCATCACGGGGCCGTCGGAGGGGAAGTTGGTGCCGC
GCAGCTTCACCTTGTAGATGAACTCGCCGTCCTGCAGGGAGGAGTCCTGGGTCACGGTCACCACGCCGCC
GTCCTCGAATTTCATCACGCGCTCCCACTTGAAGCC
