[The description below was written by a language model from this plasmid's Addgene catalogue record.]
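Description:
PA-mCherry-miniSOG-FTR-940 is a mammalian expression plasmid built on a PA-mCherry-miniSOG backbone of about 4.75 kb (excluding the insert). It is maintained in E. coli as a high-copy plasmid under kanamycin selection, and it carries a neomycin resistance marker so that transfected mammalian cells can be selected with G418. No feature table accompanies the record, so the origin of replication and the exact arrangement of elements are not documented. The use of an SV40 polyA reverse sequencing primer suggests that an SV40 polyadenylation signal lies downstream of the expression cassette.

The payload is an insert named FTR (alternative name Tractin), expressed from the CMV promoter as a fusion with a tandem PA-mCherry-miniSOG tag. PA-mCherry is a photoactivatable red fluorescent protein that becomes fluorescent only after illumination with violet light. miniSOG is a small flavin-binding green fluorescent protein that generates singlet oxygen on blue-light illumination. That reaction can polymerise diaminobenzidine into an electron-dense deposit, which makes miniSOG useful for correlated light and electron microscopy. The listed excitation (448/473 nm) and emission (500/528 nm) values correspond to miniSOG.

The record does not state the species of the insert, its size, the order of tag and insert, or the meaning of "940". It lists the localisation as nuclear/nucleolar, which sits oddly with the Tractin name, since Tractin usually refers to an F-actin-binding peptide; the record does not resolve this. The construct is best regarded as a fusion-tag localisation reagent for fluorescence imaging, photoactivation experiments and correlative electron microscopy in transfected mammalian cells.
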