Addgene plasmid #57798: PA-mCherry-miniSOG-FTR-940
Purpose: Localization: Nuclear - Nucleolus, Excitation: 448 / 473, Emission: 500 / 528
Depositing lab: Michael Davidson. Depositing organization: Florida State University, Tallahassee. Publication: A genetically encoded tag for correlated light and electron microscopy of intact cells, tissues, and organisms. Shu X, Lev-Ram V, Deerinck TJ, Qi Y, Ramko EB, Davidson MW, Jin Y, Ellisman MH, Tsien RY. PLoS Biol. 2011 Apr;9(4):e1001041. doi: 10.1371/journal.pbio.1001041. Epub 2011 Apr 5. PubMed 21483721.
Backbone
  Vector backbone: PA-mCherry-miniSOG
  Backbone size w/o insert (bp): 4750
  Vector type: Mammalian Expression
  Selectable markers: Neomycin (select with G418)
Growth in bacteria
  Bacterial resistance: Kanamycin, 50 μg/mL
  Growth temperature: 37°C
  Growth strain: DH5alpha
  Copy number: High Copy
Gene/Insert
  Gene/Insert name: FTR (alt name: Tractin)
  Promoter: CMV
  Tag / fusion protein: PA-mCherry-miniSOG
  Cloning method: Unknown
  Sequencing primers: 5′ CMV-F; 3′ SV40pA-R
Terms and licenses: Academic/Nonprofit Terms; Industry Terms: Not Available to Industry
Depositor comments: . Excitation = 448 / 473; Emission = 500 / 528
How to cite: PA-mCherry-miniSOG-FTR-940 was a gift from Michael Davidson (Addgene plasmid # 57798)
